Addgene plasmid #137896: pGEL088
Purpose: (Empty Backbone) iSTU-CRISPR/Cas12a DR-DR structure crRNA insertion vector with OsCDPK2 intron
Depositing lab: Yong Zhang. Depositing organization: University of Electronic Science and Technology of China. Publication: Intron-Based Single Transcript Unit CRISPR Systems for Plant Genome Editing. Zhong Z, Liu S, Liu X, Liu B, Tang X, Ren Q, Zhou J, Zheng X, Qi Y, Zhang Y. Rice (N Y). 2020 Feb 3;13(1):8. doi: 10.1186/s12284-020-0369-8. PubMed 32016614.
Backbone
  Vector backbone: pZHY988
  Vector type: Plant Expression, CRISPR
Growth in bacteria
  Bacterial resistance: Kanamycin, 50 μg/mL
  Growth temperature: 37°C
  Growth strain: ccdB Survival
  Copy number: High Copy
Gene/Insert
  Gene/Insert name: None
Terms and licenses: Academic/Nonprofit Terms; Industry Terms: Not Available to Industry
How to cite: pGEL088 was a gift from Yong Zhang (Addgene plasmid # 137896 ; http://n2t.net/addgene:137896 ; RRID:Addgene_137896)
