[The description below was written by a language model from this plasmid's Addgene catalogue record and pLannotate feature annotations shown in this document.]
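Description:
pGEL088 is an empty-backbone plant CRISPR vector built on pZHY988, designed as a crRNA insertion vector for an intron-based single transcript unit (iSTU) CRISPR/Cas12a system. It is a T-DNA binary plasmid of roughly 14.8 kb. The high-copy ColE1/pUC-type origin with the pBR322 bom region supports propagation in E. coli, and the pVS1 oriV with RepA and StaA provides replication and stable maintenance in Agrobacterium. Bacterial selection is by kanamycin (aphA-3). The record lists a ccdB-tolerant strain for growth, which suggests a ccdB counter-selection cassette occupies the cloning site, although no such feature is annotated.

Between the nopaline-type left and right border repeats lie two plant expression units. One is a hygromycin resistance gene driven by an enhanced CaMV 35S promoter and ended by the CaMV poly(A) signal, for selecting transformed plant tissue. The other starts with the maize polyubiquitin promoter and ends with the Arabidopsis HSP18.2 terminator. The roughly 4 kb between them is unannotated in both feature tables. From the stated purpose, this region presumably holds the Cas12a coding sequence interrupted by the OsCDPK2 intron, which carries a direct repeat–direct repeat (DR-DR) crRNA cloning site, but the tables do not confirm these elements or say which Cas12a ortholog is used.

In the iSTU design, a single Pol II transcript yields both nuclease and guide: the crRNA is embedded in the intron and flanked by repeats that Cas12a's own RNase activity can process. Users insert a spacer to build genome-editing constructs for plants such as rice. The depositor and sequencing-derived records differ by only a few bases and share the same feature layout.
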