Features (pLannotate 1.2.2; 15 found; start..end, strand, type, name):
     37..2033    +  promoter       Ubi promoter: maize polyubiquitin gene promoter
   6178..6426    +  terminator     HSP terminator: efficient transcription terminator from the Arabidopsis thaliana heat shock protein 18.2 gene (Nagaya et al., 2010)
   6447..6471    +  misc_feature   RB T-DNA repeat: right border repeat from nopaline C58 T-DNA
   6811..7212    +  CDS            Y4CG_SINFN (fragment): Protein inferred from homology: Swiss-Prot protein existence level 3. From Sinorhizobium fredii (strain NBRC 101917 / NGR234).
   7772..8401    +  CDS            pVS1 StaA: stability protein from the Pseudomonas plasmid pVS1 (Heeb et al., 2000)
   8834..9902    +  CDS            pVS1 RepA (fragment): replication protein from the Pseudomonas plasmid pVS1 (Heeb et al., 2000)
   9968..10162   +  rep_origin     pVS1 oriV: origin of replication for the Pseudomonas plasmid pVS1 (Heeb et al., 2000)
  10365..10404   +  CDS            rop (fragment): Rop protein, which maintains plasmids at low copy number; rop
  10506..10646   +  misc_feature   bom: basis of mobility region from pBR322
  10832..11420   -  rep_origin     ori: high-copy-number ColE1/pMB1/pBR322/pUC origin of replication
  11507..12301   -  CDS            KanR: aminoglycoside phosphotransferase; aphA-3; confers resistance to kanamycin
  12726..12750   +  misc_feature   LB T-DNA repeat: left border repeat from nopaline C58 T-DNA
  12828..13002   -  polyA_signal   CaMV poly(A) signal: cauliflower mosaic virus polyadenylation signal
  13043..14053   -  CDS            HygR: aminoglycoside phosphotransferase from E. coli; aph(4)-Ia; confers resistance to hygromycin
  14092..14769   -  promoter       CaMV 35S promoter (enhanced): cauliflower mosaic virus 35S promoter with a duplicated enhancer region
>Addgene plasmid #137896 | pGEL088 | depositor full sequence | sequence record 266272 | pGEL088 sequence 14841 bps
GGACTAGTAGTCGTCAGTCAGTACTAGCCGGCGCGCCTGCAGTGCAGCGTGACCCGGTCGTGCCCCTCTC
TTGAGATAATGAGCATTGCATGTCTAAGTTATAAAAAATTACCACATATTTTTTTTGTCACACTTGTTTG
AAGTGCAGTTTATCTATCTTTATACATATATTTAAACTTTACTCTACGAATAATATAATCTATAGTACTA
CAATAATATCAGTGTTTTAGAGAATCATATAAATGAACAGTTAGACATGGTCTAAAGGACAATTGAGTAT
TTTGACAACAGGACTCTACAGTTTTATCTTTTTAGTGTGCATGTGTTCTCCTTTTTTTTTGCAAATAGCT
TCACCTATATAATACTTCATCCATTTTATTAGTACATCCATTTAGGGTTTAGGGTTAATGGTTTTTATAG
ACTAATTTTTTTAGTACATCTATTTTATTCTATTTTAGCCTCTAAATTAAGAAAACTAAAACTCTATTTT
AGTTTTTTTATTTAATAATTTAGATATAAAATAGAATAAAATAAAGTGACTAAAAATTAAACAAATACCC
TTTAAGAAATTAAAAAAACTAAGGAAACATTTTTCTTGTTTCGAGTAGATAATGCCAGCCTGTTAAACGC
CGTCGACGAGTCTAACGGACACCAACCAGCGAACCAGCAGCGTCGCGTCGGGCCAAGCGAAGCAGACGGC
ACGGCATCTCTGTCGCTGCCTCTGGACCCCTCTCGAGAGTTCCGCTCCACCGTTGGACTTGCTCCGCTGT
CGGCATCCAGAAATTGCGTGGCGGAGCGGCAGACGTGAGCCGGCACGGCAGGCGGCCTCCTCCTCCTCTC
ACGGCACCGGCAGCTACGGGGGATTCCTTTCCCACCGCTCCTTCGCTTTCCCTTCCTCGCCCGCCGTAAT
AAATAGACACCCCCTCCACACCCTCTTTCCCCAACCTCGTGTTGTTCGGAGCGCACACACACACAACCAG
AACTCCCCCAAATCCACCCGTCGGCACCTCCGCTTCAAGGTACGCCGCTCGTCCTCCCCCCCCCCCCCTC
TCTACCTTCTCAAGATCGGCGTTCCGGTCCATGGTTAGGGCCCGGTAGTTCTACTTCTGTTCATGTTTGT
GTTAGATCCGTGTTTGTGTTAGATCCGTGCTACTAGCGTTCGTACACGGATGCGACCTGTACGTCAGACA
CGTTCTGATTGCTAACTTGCCAGTGTTTCTCTTTGGGGAATCCTGGGATGGCTCTAGCCGTTCCGCAGAC
GGGATCGATTTCATGATTTTTTTTGTTTCGTTGCATAGGGTTTGGTTTGCCCTTTTCCTTTATTTCAATA
TATGCCGTGCACTTGTTTGTCGGGTCATCTTTTCATGCTTTTTTTTGTCTTGGTTGTGATGATGTGGTCT
GGTTGGGCGGTCGTTCAAGATCGGAGTAGAATTAATTCTGTTTCAAACTACCTGGTGGATTTATTAATTT
TGGATCTGTATGTGTGTGCCATACATATTCATAGTTACGAATTGAAGATGATGGATGGAAATATCGATCT
AGGATAGGTATACATGTTGATGCGGGTTTTACTGATGCATATACAGAGATGCTTTTTGTTCGCTTGGTTG
TGATGATGTGGTGTGGTTGGGCGGTCGTTCATTCGTTCAAGATCGGAGTAGAATACTGTTTCAAACTACC
TGGTGTATTTATTAATTTTGGAACTGTATGTGTGTGTCATACATCTTCATAGTTACGAGTTTAAGATGGA
TGGAAATATCGATCTAGGATAGGTATACATGTTGATGTGGGTTTTACTGATGCATATACATGATGGCATA
TGCAGCATCTATTCATATGCTCTAACCTTGAGTACCTATCTATTATAATAAACAAGTATGTTTTATAATT
ATTTTGATCTTGATATACTTGGATGATGGCATATGCAGCAGCTATATGTGGATTTTTTTAGCCCTGCCTT
CATACGCTATTTATTTGCTTGGTACTGTTTCTTTTGTCGATGCTCACCCTGTTGTTTGGTGTTACTTCTG
CAGCCTGCAGGATGGCTCCTAAGAAGAAGCGGAAGGTTGGTATTCACGGGGTGCCTGCGGCTTCAAAGCT
CGAGAAATTCACCAACTGTTATTCGTTGAGCAAAACACTGCGGTTTAAAGCGATTCCAGTCGGCAAGACT
CAAGAGAATATAGACAATAAGCGGCTGTTGGTGGAAGATGAAAAGCGCGCGGAAGACTACAAAGGGGTGA
AGAAGTTGTTGGACAGATACTACCTCTCTTTTATCAATGATGTCTTGCACTCAATCAAATTGAAGAATCT
GAACAACTACATCTCCCTCTTCAGAAAGAAAACAAGGACAGAAAAGGAGAATAAGGAACTTGAAAATTTG
GAGATCAATCTGAGGAAAGAGATCGCGAAAGCCTTTAAAGGCAACGAAGGATACAAAAGTCTGTTCAAGA
AGGATATAATTGAGACAATTTTGCCAGAGTTCCTCGATGACAAGGACGAGATTGCGCTGGTCAATTCGTT
CAACGGATTCACAACAGCATTCACAGGCTTCTTTGATAATCGGGAAAATATGTTCTCTGAGGAGGCAAAG
TCCACTTCTATTGCGTTCAGGTGTATCAATGAGAATCTCACTAGGTACATTTCCAACATGGATATCTTTG
AGAAGGTTGACGCAATTTTTGACAAGCACGAAGTTCAGGAGATTAAGGAGAAGATCCTCAATTCCGATTA
TGACGTTGAGGACTTCTTCGAAGGTGAGTTTTTTAATTTCGTGCTCACTCAAGAGGGTATCGACGTGTAT
AATGCGATCATCGGTGGGTTCGTGACTGAGTCCGGTGAAAAGATTAAGGGATTGAACGAGTATATCAACC
TTTACAACCAAAAGACGAAACAGAAGCTGCCAAAGTTCAAGCCTCTTTACAAACAGGTTCTTTCAGACCG
CGAGTCACTCTCGTTCTATGGGGAGGGCTACACTTCGGATGAGGAAGTCCTGGAGGTGTTCAGGAATACT
CTCAATAAGAATTCGGAGATTTTCTCTTCTATAAAAAAACTGGAAAAGTTGTTTAAGAATTTTGACGAAT
ACTCTAGCGCCGGCATATTTGTGAAAAACGGCCCGGCCATATCAACGATAAGTAAAGATATCTTCGGCGA
ATGGAACGTGATCAGAGACAAATGGAACGCGGAGTATGACGATATTCACCTGAAGAAGAAGGCTGTCGTA
ACGGAGAAGTACGAGGATGATCGCAGGAAAAGCTTCAAAAAGATCGGAAGTTTCAGCCTGGAACAGTTGC
AGGAGTATGCTGACGCCGATCTTAGCGTCGTCGAGAAGTTGAAGGAGATAATCATCCAAAAGGTCGATGA
GATATATAAAGTCTATGGATCAAGTGAAAAACTGTTCGACGCCGACTTCGTTTTGGAGAAGTCCCTGAAG
AAGAACGACGCTGTTGTTGCCATTATGAAGGATCTGCTCGACAGCGTGAAGAGTTTCGAGAACTATATTA
AGGCTTTTTTCGGGGAGGGGAAGGAGACTAACAGAGATGAGTCCTTCTACGGAGACTTCGTCCTCGCGTA
CGATATACTCCTTAAGGTAGACCACATCTACGACGCAATCAGAAATTACGTGACACAAAAGCCGTACAGC
AAGGACAAGTTCAAACTCTACTTCCAGAACCCCCAGTTCATGGGCGGCTGGGACAAGGACAAGGAAACGG
ATTACAGGGCTACGATCCTGAGGTATGGTTCAAAATACTACTTGGCGATTATGGACAAGAAGTACGCCAA
GTGTCTCCAGAAGATTGACAAAGACGATGTCAATGGCAATTATGAGAAGATCAACTACAAGCTGCTTCCG
GGTCCGAACAAGATGCTCCCAAAGGTTTTCTTCAGCAAGAAATGGATGGCCTACTATAACCCAAGCGAGG
ACATCCAGAAGATTTATAAGAACGGTACGTTCAAGAAGGGCGACATGTTCAATCTTAACGACTGTCACAA
GCTGATCGACTTCTTCAAAGACTCAATTAGCCGGTACCCAAAGTGGTCTAACGCCTATGACTTCAACTTT
TCGGAAACCGAGAAGTACAAGGATATAGCCGGATTTTATAGAGAGGTGGAAGAGCAGGGCTACAAGGTGT
CATTCGAGTCCGCCAGCAAGAAGGAAGTGGACAAGCTCGTGGAAGAGGGTAAGCTCTACATGTTCCAGAT
TTATAATAAAGACTTTAGCGATAAGAGCCACGGGACACCTAATCTCCACACAATGTATTTCAAGCTGCTC
TTCGACGAGAATAACCACGGCCAAATCAGGTTGTCAGGAGGGGCTGAACTCTTCATGCGGCGCGCATCCC
TGAAGAAGGAGGAGCTTGTAGTCCACCCTGCGAATAGTCCAATTGCGAATAAGAACCCGGACAATCCTAA
AAAGACTACAACATTGAGCTACGACGTGTACAAGGATAAGAGGTTTTCCGAGGATCAGTACGAGCTCCAC
ATCCCGATTGCGATCAACAAGTGCCCAAAGAATATTTTCAAGATAAACACAGAGGTGCGTGTACTCCTGA
AGCATGACGACAATCCTTACGTCATTGGGATTGATCGGGGCGAGAGGAACCTCCTCTATATTGTGGTGGT
GGACGGGAAGGGGAACATAGTCGAACAGTACTCCCTTAACGAAATAATTAACAATTTCAACGGCATCCGT
ATCAAGACCGACTACCATTCGTTGCTGGACAAGAAGGAGAAGGAGAGATTTGAGGCGCGGCAAAATTGGA
CAAGTATCGAGAACATCAAGGAACTCAAAGCAGGTTATATCTCTCAAGTTGTGCATAAGATATGCGAGCT
GGTTGAGAAGTATGACGCAGTGATCGCTCTTGAGGACCTCAACTCGGGCTTTAAGAATAGCCGCGTTAAA
GTGGAGAAGCAGGTCTATCAAAAGTTCGAGAAGATGCTTATAGATAAGCTCAACTACATGGTCGATAAGA
AATCGAACCCATGTGCCACCGGCGGCGCACTCAAAGGTTACCAAATAACAAACAAATTCGAGTCCTTCAA
ATCGATGAGTACTCAGAATGGGTTCATATTTTATATACCGGCGTGGCTTACGTCTAAGATCGACCCGTCA
ACTGGTTTTGTCAACCTGTTGAAGACGAAATACACGTCCATTGCCGATTCGAAAAAGTTCATATCTAGTT
TTGATCGTATTATGTACGTCCCAGAGGAAGATCTTTTCGAGTTTGCTCTCGACTACAAAAACTTTTCGCG
GACCGATGCGGATTACATTAAAAAATGGAAACTCTATTCGTACGGCAACAGAATCAGGATTTTTCGCAAC
CCTAAGAAGAATAACGTCTTTGATTGGGAGGAAGTTTGCTTGACTAGCGCGTACAAGGTCAATATGCTGT
CAAAGGCAAATTTCTACTAAGTGTAGATAGAGACCGGGGTCTCCAATTTCTACTAAGTGTAGATTTTCTT
TTCTTTTCCTTTTCGTTGCTTGTTTTCCCCTTCTGATGTTGTGTGTTGAGTTTATTGTTTGGTTTGCTGG
TAGATCCAGTATTTGGATCATTTTTCCTTTTTTTTTTCTTTCATTGCTTCTGCGGAGGGATGAGTTTGTG
CATGAATCTTTTGTTGGTTGGATTCGCTTAGTTTTCACACTAGTCCTTTGATTCAGCGCAAATCTTTGTT
AATTGGCTCGCTTAATTCTGACATAAAGTGTTCCTTCTTGGTTCTGCTTGCAGGAGCTCTTTAATAAGTA
TGGCATTAACTACCAACAGGGTGATATCAGAGCACTGCTTTGCGAACAATCTGACAAGGCTTTCTACTCA
TCCTTCATGGCTTTGATGAGCCTGATGCTCCAGATGAGAAATTCAATTACAGGCAGAACCGACGTGGATT
TCTTGATCTCCCCGGTTAAAAATTCTGATGGCATCTTTTACGATAGCAGGAACTATGAAGCGCAAGAGAA
TGCGATTCTGCCAAAAAATGCAGACGCCAACGGTGCCTATAACATCGCCAGGAAAGTCCTGTGGGCGATC
GGCCAGTTCAAAAAGGCCGAAGACGAAAAATTGGACAAGGTCAAAATCGCTATCAGCAACAAAGAGTGGC
TGGAGTATGCTCAGACATCCGTAAAGCATAAGCGTCCTGCTGCCACCAAAAAGGCCGGACAGGCTAAGAA
AAAGAAGTGATCTAGAATATGAAGATGAAGATGAAATATTTGGTGTGTCAAATAAAAAGCTTGTGTGCTT
AAGTTTGTGTTTTTTTCTTGGCTTGTTGTGTTATGAATTTGTGGCTTTTTCTAATATTAAATGAATGTAA
GATCACATTATAATGAATAAACAAATGTTTCTATAATCCATTGTGAATGTTTTGTTGGATCTCTTCTGCA
GCATATAACTACTGTATGTGCTATGGTATGGACTATGGAATATGATTAAAGATAAGGAGCTCAAACTATC
AGTGTTTGACAGGATATATTGGCGGGTAAACCTAAGAGAAAAGAGCGTTTATTAGAATAATCGGATATTT
AAAAGGGCGTGAAAAGGTTTATCCGTTCGTCCATTTGTATGTGCATGCCAACCACAGGGTTCCCCTCGGG
ATCAAAGTACTTTGATCCAACCCCTCCGCTGCTATAGTGCAGTCGGCTTCTGACGTTCAGTGCAGCCGTC
TTCTGAAAACGACATGTCGCACAAGTCCTAAGTTACGCGACAGGCTGCCGCCCTGCCCTTTTCCTGGCGT
TTTCTTGTCGCGTGTTTTAGTCGCATAAAGTAGAATACTTGCGACTAGAACCGGAGACATTACGCCATGA
ACAAGAGCGCCGCCGCTGGCCTGCTGGGCTATGCCCGCGTCAGCACCGACGACCAGGACTTGACCAACCA
ACGGGCCGAACTGCACGCGGCCGGCTGCACCAAGCTGTTTTCCGAGAAGATCACCGGCACCAGGCGCGAC
CGCCCGGAGCTGGCCAGGATGCTTGACCACCTACGCCCTGGCGACGTTGTGACAGTGACCAGGCTAGACC
GCCTGGCCCGCAGCACCCGCGACCTACTGGACATTGCCGAGCGCATCCAGGAGGCCGGCGCGGGCCTGCG
TAGCCTGGCAGAGCCGTGGGCCGACACCACCACGCCGGCCGGCCGCATGGTGTTGACCGTGTTCGCCGGC
ATTGCCGAGTTCGAGCGTTCCCTAATCATCGACCGCACCCGGAGCGGGCGCGAGGCCGCCAAGGCCCGAG
GCGTGAAGTTTGGCCCCCGCCCTACCCTCACCCCGGCACAGATCGCGCACGCCCGCGAGCTGATCGACCA
GGAAGGCCGCACCGTGAAAGAGGCGGCTGCACTGCTTGGCGTGCATCGCTCGACCCTGTACCGCGCACTT
GAGCGCAGCGAGGAAGTGACGCCCACCGAGGCCAGGCGGCGCGGTGCCTTCCGTGAGGACGCATTGACCG
AGGCCGACGCCCTGGCGGCCGCCGAGAATGAACGCCAAGAGGAACAAGCATGAAACCGCACCAGGACGGC
CAGGACGAACCGTTTTTCATTACCGAAGAGATCGAGGCGGAGATGATCGCGGCCGGGTACGTGTTCGAGC
CGCCCGCGCACGGCTCAACCGTGCGGCTGCATGAAATCCTGGCCGGTTTGTCTGATGCCAAGCTGGCGGC
CTGGCCGGCCAGCTTGGCCGCTGAAGAAACCGAGCGCCGCCGTCTAAAAAGGTGATGTGTATTTGAGTAA
AACAGCTTGCGTCATGCGGTCGCTGCGTATATGATGCGATGAGTAAATAAACAAATACGCAAGGGGAACG
CATGAAGGTTATCGCTGTACTTAACCAGAAAGGCGGGTCAGGCAAGACGACCATCGCAACCCATCTAGCC
CGCGCCCTGCAACTCGCCGGGGCCGATGTTCTGTTAGTCGATTCCGATCCCCAGGGCAGTGCCCGCGATT
GGGCGGCCGTGCGGGAAGATCAACCGCTAACCGTTGTCGGCATCGACCGCCCGACGATTGACCGCGACGT
GAAGGCCATCGGCCGGCGCGACTTCGTAGTGATCGACGGAGCGCCCCAGGCGGCGGACTTGGCTGTGTCC
GCGATCAAGGCAGCCGACTTCGTGCTGATTCCGGTGCAGCCAAGCCCTTACGACATATGGGCCACCGCCG
ACCTGGTGGAGCTGGTTAAGCAGCGCATTGAGGTCACGGATGGAAGGCTACAAGCGGCCTTTGTCGTGTC
GCGGGCGATCAAAGGCACGCGCATCGGCGGTGAGGTTGCCGAGGCGCTGGCCGGGTACGAGCTGCCCATT
CTTGAGTCCCGTATCACGCAGCGCGTGAGCTACCCAGGCACTGCCGCCGCCGGCACAACCGTTCTTGAAT
CAGAACCCGAGGGCGACGCTGCCCGCGAGGTCCAGGCGCTGGCCGCTGAAATTAAATCAAAACTCATTTG
AGTTAATGAGGTAAAGAGAAAATGAGCAAAAGCACAAACACGCTAAGTGCCGGCCGTCCGAGCGCACGCA
GCAGCAAGGCTGCAACGTTGGCCAGCCTGGCAGACACGCCAGCCATGAAGCGGGTCAACTTTCAGTTGCC
GGCGGAGGATCACACCAAGCTGAAGATGTACGCGGTACGCCAAGGCAAGACCATTACCGAGCTGCTATCT
GAATACATCGCGCAGCTACCAGAGTAAATGAGCAAATGAATAAATGAGTAGATGAATTTTAGCGGCTAAA
GGAGGCGGCATGGAAAATCAAGAACAACCAGGCACCGACGCCGTGGAATGCCCCATGTGTGGAGGAACGG
GCGGTTGGCCAGGCGTAAGCGGCTGGGTTGTCTGCCGGCCCTGCAATGGCACTGGAACCCCCAAGCCCGA
GGAATCGGCGTGACGGTCGCAAACCATCCGGCCCGGTACAAATCGGCGCGGCGCTGGGTGATGACCTGGT
GGAGAAGTTGAAGGCCGCGCAGGCCGCCCAGCGGCAACGCATCGAGGCAGAAGCACGCCCCGGTGAATCG
TGGCAAGCGGCCGCTGATCGAATCCGCAAAGAATCCCGGCAACCGCCGGCAGCCGGTGCGCCGTCGATTA
GGAAGCCGCCCAAGGGCGACGAGCAACCAGATTTTTTCGTTCCGATGCTCTATGACGTGGGCACCCGCGA
TAGTCGCAGCATCATGGACGTGGCCGTTTTCCGTCTGTCGAAGCGTGACCGACGAGCTGGCGAGGTGATC
CGCTACGAGCTTCCAGACGGGCACGTAGAGGTTTCCGCAGGGCCGGCCGGCATGGCCAGTGTGTGGGATT
ACGACCTGGTACTGATGGCGGTTTCCCATCTAACCGAATCCATGAACCGATACCGGGAAGGGAAGGGAGA
CAAGCCCGGCCGCGTGTTCCGTCCACACGTTGCGGACGTACTCAAGTTCTGCCGGCGAGCCGATGGCGGA
AAGCAGAAAGACGACCTGGTAGAAACCTGCATTCGGTTAAACACCACGCACGTTGCCATGCAGCGTACGA
AGAAGGCCAAGAACGGCCGCCTGGTGACGGTATCCGAGGGTGAAGCCTTGATTAGCCGCTACAAGATCGT
AAAGAGCGAAACCGGGCGGCCGGAGTACATCGAGATCGAGCTAGCTGATTGGATGTACCGCGAGATCACA
GAAGGCAAGAACCCGGACGTGCTGACGGTTCACCCCGATTACTTTTTGATCGATCCCGGCATCGGCCGTT
TTCTCTACCGCCTGGCACGCCGCGCCGCAGGCAAGGCAGAAGCCAGATGGTTGTTCAAGACGATCTACGA
ACGCAGTGGCAGCGCCGGAGAGTTCAAGAAGTTCTGTTTCACCGTGCGCAAGCTGATCGGGTCAAATGAC
CTGCCGGAGTACGATTTGAAGGAGGAGGCGGGGCAGGCTGGCCCGATCCTAGTCATGCGCTACCGCAACC
TGATCGAGGGCGAAGCATCCGCCGGTTCCTAATGTACGGAGCAGATGCTAGGGCAAATTGCCCTAGCAGG
GGAAAAAGGTCGAAAAGGCCTCTTTCCTGTGGATAGCACGTACATTGGGAACCCAAAGCCGTACATTGGG
AACCGGAACCCGTACATTGGGAACCCAAAGCCGTACATTGGGAACCGGTCACACATGTAAGTGACTGATA
TAAAAGAGAAAAAAGGCGATTTTTCCGCCTAAAACTCTTTAAAACTTATTAAAACTCTTAAAACCCGCCT
GGCCTGTGCATAACTGTCTGGCCAGCGCACAGCCGAAGAGCTGCAAAAAGCGCCTACCCTTCGGTCGCTG
CGCTCCCTACGCCCCGCCGCTTCGCGTCGGCCTATCGCGGCCGCTGGCCGCTCAAAAATGGCTGGCCTAC
GGCCAGGCAATCTACCAGGGCGCGGACAAGCCGCGCCGTCGCCACTCGACCGCCGGCGCCCACATCAAGG
CACCCTGCCTCGCGCGTTTCGGTGATGACGGTGAAAACCTCTGACACATGCAGCTCCCGGAAACGGTCAC
AGCTTGTCTGTAAGCGGATGCCGGGAGCAGACAAGCCCGTCAGGGCGCGTCAGCGGGTGTTGGCGGGTGT
CGGGGCGCAGCCATGACCCAGTCACGTAGCGATAGCGGAGTGTATACTGGCTTAACTATGCGGCATCAGA
GCAGATTGTACTGAGAGTGCACCATATGCGGTGTGAAATACCGCACAGATGCGTAAGGAGAAAATACCGC
ATCAGGCGCTCTTCCGCTTCCTCGCTCACTGACTCGCTGCGCTCGGTCGTTCGGCTGCGGCGAGCGGTAT
CAGCTCACTCAAAGGCGGTAATACGGTTATCCACAGAATCAGGGGATAACGCAGGAAAGAACATGTGAGC
AAAAGGCCAGCAAAAGGCCAGGAACCGTAAAAAGGCCGCGTTGCTGGCGTTTTTCCATAGGCTCCGCCCC
CCTGACGAGCATCACAAAAATCGACGCTCAAGTCAGAGGTGGCGAAACCCGACAGGACTATAAAGATACC
AGGCGTTTCCCCCTGGAAGCTCCCTCGTGCGCTCTCCTGTTCCGACCCTGCCGCTTACCGGATACCTGTC
CGCCTTTCTCCCTTCGGGAAGCGTGGCGCTTTCTCATAGCTCACGCTGTAGGTATCTCAGTTCGGTGTAG
GTCGTTCGCTCCAAGCTGGGCTGTGTGCACGAACCCCCCGTTCAGCCCGACCGCTGCGCCTTATCCGGTA
ACTATCGTCTTGAGTCCAACCCGGTAAGACACGACTTATCGCCACTGGCAGCAGCCACTGGTAACAGGAT
TAGCAGAGCGAGGTATGTAGGCGGTGCTACAGAGTTCTTGAAGTGGTGGCCTAACTACGGCTACACTAGA
AGGACAGTATTTGGTATCTGCGCTCTGCTGAAGCCAGTTACCTTCGGAAAAAGAGTTGGTAGCTCTTGAT
CCGGCAAACAAACCACCGCTGGTAGCGGTGGTTTTTTTGTTTGCAAGCAGCAGATTACGCGCAGAAAAAA
AGGATCTCAAGAAGATCCTTTGATCTTTTCTACGGGGTCTGACGCTCAGTGGAACGAAAACTCACGTTAA
GGGATTTTGGTCATGCATTCTAGGTACTAAAACAATTCATCCAGTAAAATATAATATTTTATTTTCTCCC
AATCAGGCTTGATCCCCAGTAAGTCAAAAAATAGCTCGACATACTGTTCTTCCCCGATATCCTCCCTGAT
CGACCGGACGCAGAAGGCAATGTCATACCACTTGTCCGCCCTGCCGCTTCTCCCAAGATCAATAAAGCCA
CTTACTTTGCCATCTTTCACAAAGATGTTGCTGTCTCCCAGGTCGCCGTGGGAAAAGACAAGTTCCTCTT
CGGGCTTTTCCGTCTTTAAAAAATCATACAGCTCGCGCGGATCTTTAAATGGAGTGTCTTCTTCCCAGTT
TTCGCAATCCACATCGGCCAGATCGTTATTCAGTAAGTAATCCAATTCGGCTAAGCGGCTGTCTAAGCTA
TTCGTATAGGGACAATCCGATATGTCGATGGAGTGAAAGAGCCTGATGCACTCCGCATACAGCTCGATAA
TCTTTTCAGGGCTTTGTTCATCTTCATACTCTTCCGAGCAAAGGACGCCATCGGCCTCACTCATGAGCAG
ATTGCTCCAGCCATCATGCCGTTCAAAGTGCAGGACCTTTGGAACAGGCAGCTTTCCTTCCAGCCATAGC
ATCATGTCCTTTTCCCGTTCCACATCATAGGTGGTCCCTTTATACCGGCTGTCCGTCATTTTTAAATATA
GGTTTTCATTTTCTCCCACCAGCTTATATACCTTAGCAGGAGACATTCCTTCCGTATCTTTTACGCAGCG
GTATTTTTCGATCAGTTTTTTCAATTCCGGTGATATTCTCATTTTAGCCATTTATTATTTCCTTCCTCTT
TTCTACAGTATTTAAAGATACCCCAAGAAGCTAATTATAACAAGACGAACTCCAATTCACTGTTCCTTGC
ATTCTAAAACCTTAAATACCAGAAAACAGCTTTTTCAAAGTTGTTTTCAAAGTTGGCGTATAACATAGTA
TCGACGGAGCCGATTTTGAAACCGCGGTGATCACAGGCAGCAACGCTCTGTCATCGTTACAATCAACATG
CTACCCTCCGCGAGATCATCCGTGTTTCAAACCCGGCAGCTTAGTTGCCGTTCTTCCGAATAGCATCGGT
AACATGAGCAAAGTCTGCCGCCTTACAACGGCTCTCCCGCTGACGCCGTCCCGGACTGATGGGCTGCCTG
TATCGAGTGGTGATTTTGTGCCGAGCTGCCGGTCGGGGAGCTGTTGGCTGGCTGGTGGCAGGATATATTG
TGGTGTAAACAAATTGACGCTTAGACAACTTAATAACACATTGCGGACGTTTTTAATGTACTGAATTAAC
GCCGAATTAATTCGGGGGATCTGGATTTTAGTACTGGATTTTGGTTTTAGGAATTAGAAATTTTATTGAT
AGAAGTATTTTACAAATACAAATACATACTAAGGGTTTCTTATATGCTCAACACATGAGCGAAACCCTAT
AGGAACCCTAATTCCCTTATCTGGGAACTACTCACACATTATTATGGAGAAAATAGAGCTTGTCGATCGT
TAATTAATCACCTCCAAGATCCCGGACGAGTGCTGGGGCGTCGGTTTCCACTATCGGCGAGTACTTCTAC
ACAGCCATCGGTCCAGACGGCCGCGCTTCTGCGGGCGATTTGTGTACGCCCGACAGTCCCGGCTCCGGAT
CGGACGATTGCGTCGCATCGACCCTGCGCCCAAGCTGCATCATCGAAATTGCCGTCAACCAAGCTCTGAT
AGAGTTGGTCAAGACCAATGCGGAGCATATACGCCCGGAGCCGCGGCGATCCTGCAAGCTCCGGATGCCT
CCGCTCGAAGTAGCGCGTCTGCTGCTCCATACAAGCCAACCACGGCCTCCAGAAGAAGATGTTGGCGACC
TCGTATTGGGAATCCCCGAACATCGCCTCGCTCCAGTCAATGACCGCTGTTATGCGGCCATTGTCCGTCA
GGACATTGTTGGAGCCGAAATCCGCGTGCACGAGGTGCCGGACTTCGGGGCAGTCCTCGGCCCAAAGCAT
CAGCTCATCGAGAGCCTGCGCGACGGACGCACTGACGGTGTCGTCCATCACAGTTTGCCAGTGATACACA
TGGGGATCAGCAATCGCGCATATGAAATCACGCCATGTAGTGTATTGACCGATTCCTTGCGGTCCGAATG
GGCCGAACCCGCTCGTCTGGCTAAGATCGGCCGCAGCGATCGCATCCATGGCCTCCGCGACCGGCTGCAG
AACAGCGGGCAGTTCGGTTTCAGGCAGGTCTTGCAACGTGACACCCTGTGCACGGCGGGAGATGCAATAG
GTCAGGCTCTCGCTGAATTCCCCAATGTCAAGCACTTCCGGAATCGGGAGCGCGGCCGATGCAAAGTGCC
GATAAACATAACGATCTTTGTAGAAACCATCGGCGCAGCTATTTACCCGCAGGACATATCCACGCCCTCC
TACATCGAAGCTGAAAGCACGAGATTCTTCGCCCTCCGAGAGCTGCATCAGGTCGGACACGCTGTCGAAC
TTTTCGATCAGAAACTTCTCGACAGACGTCGCGGTGAGTTCAGGCTTTTTCATCCTAGGAGAGATAGATT
TGTAGAGAGAGACTGGTGATTTCAGCGTGTCCTCTCCAAATGAAATGAACTTCCTTATATAGAGGAAGGT
CTTGCGAAGGATAGTGGGATTGTGCGTCATCCCTTACGTCAGTGGAGATATCACATCAATCCACTTGCTT
TGAAGACGTGGTTGGAACGTCTTCTTTTTCCACGATGCTCCTCGTGGGTGGGGGTCCATCTTTGGGACCA
CTGTCGGCAGAGGCATCTTGAACGATAGCCTTTCCTTTATCGCAATGATGGCATTTGTAGGTGCCACCTT
CCTTTTCTACTGTCCTTTTGATGAAGTGACAGATAGCTGGGCAATGGAATCCGAGGAGGTTTCCCGATAT
TACCCTTTGTTGAAAAGTCTCAATAGCCCTTTGGTCTTCTGAGACTGTATCTTTGATATTCTTGGAGTAG
ACGAGAGTGTCGTGCTCCACCATGTTATCACATCAATCCACTTGCTTTGAAGACGTGGTTGGAACGTCTT
CTTTTTCCACGATGCTCCTCGTGGGTGGGGGTCCATCTTTGGGACCACTGTCGGCAGAGGCATCTTGAAC
GATAGCCTTTCCTTTATCGCAATGATGGCATTTGTAGGTGCCACCTTCCTTTTCTACTGTCCTTTTGATG
AAGTGACAGATAGCTGGGCAATGGAATCCGAGGAGGTTTCCCGATATTACCCTTTGTTGAAAAGTCTCAA
TAGCCCTTTGGTCTTCTGAGACTGTATCTTTGATATTCTTGGAGTAGACGAGAGTGTCGTGCTCCACCAT
G
