Features (pLannotate 1.2.2; 15 found; start..end, strand, type, name):
     37..2035    +  promoter       Ubi promoter: maize polyubiquitin gene promoter
   6180..6428    +  terminator     HSP terminator: efficient transcription terminator from the Arabidopsis thaliana heat shock protein 18.2 gene (Nagaya et al., 2010)
   6449..6473    +  misc_feature   RB T-DNA repeat: right border repeat from nopaline C58 T-DNA
   6813..7214    +  CDS            Y4CG_SINFN (fragment): Protein inferred from homology: Swiss-Prot protein existence level 3. From Sinorhizobium fredii (strain NBRC 101917 / NGR234).
   7774..8403    +  CDS            pVS1 StaA: stability protein from the Pseudomonas plasmid pVS1 (Heeb et al., 2000)
   8832..9905    +  CDS            pVS1 RepA: replication protein from the Pseudomonas plasmid pVS1 (Heeb et al., 2000)
   9971..10165   +  rep_origin     pVS1 oriV: origin of replication for the Pseudomonas plasmid pVS1 (Heeb et al., 2000)
  10368..10407   +  CDS            rop (fragment): Rop protein, which maintains plasmids at low copy number; rop
  10499..10639   +  misc_feature   bom: basis of mobility region from pBR322
  10825..11413   -  rep_origin     ori: high-copy-number ColE1/pMB1/pBR322/pUC origin of replication
  11500..12294   -  CDS            KanR: aminoglycoside phosphotransferase; aphA-3; confers resistance to kanamycin
  12719..12743   +  misc_feature   LB T-DNA repeat: left border repeat from nopaline C58 T-DNA
  12821..12995   -  polyA_signal   CaMV poly(A) signal: cauliflower mosaic virus polyadenylation signal
  13036..14046   -  CDS            HygR: aminoglycoside phosphotransferase from E. coli; aph(4)-Ia; confers resistance to hygromycin
  14085..14761   -  promoter       CaMV 35S promoter (enhanced): cauliflower mosaic virus 35S promoter with a duplicated enhancer region
>Addgene plasmid #137896 | pGEL088 | addgene full sequence | sequence record 272847 | Addgene NGS Result
GGACTAGTAGTCGTCAGTCAGTACTAGCCGGCGCGCCTGCAGTGCAGCGTGACCCGGTCGTGCCCCTCTC
TTGAGATAAGGTGAGCATTGCATGTCTAAGTTATAAAAAATTACCACATATTTTTTTTGTCACACTTGTT
TGAAGTGCAGTTTATCTATCTTTATACATATATTTAAACTTTACTCTACGAATAATATAATCTATAGTAC
TACAATAATATCAGTGTTTTAGAGAATCATATAAATGAACAGTTAGACATGGTCTAAAGGACAATTGAGT
ATTTTGACAACAGGACTCTACAGTTTTATCTTTTTAGTGTGCATGTGTTCTCCTTTTTTTTTGCAAATAG
CTTCACCTATATAATACTTCATCCATTTTATTAGTACATCCATTTAGGGTTTAGGGTTAATGGTTTTTAT
AGACTAATTTTTTTAGTACATCTATTTTATTCTATTTTAGCCTCTAAATTAAGAAAACTAAAACTCTATT
TTAGTTTTTTTATTTAATAATTTAGATATAAAATAGAATAAAATAAAGTGACTAAAAATTAAACAAATAC
CCTTTAAGAAATTAAAAAAACTAAGGAAACATTTTTCTTGTTTCGAGTAGATAATGCCAGCCTGTTAAAC
GCCGTCGACGAGTCTAACGGACACCAACCAGCGAACCAGCAGCGTCGCGTCGGGCCAAGCGAAGCAGACG
GCACGGCATCTCTGTCGCTGCCTCTGGACCCCTCTCGAGAGTTCCGCTCCACCGTTGGACTTGCTCCGCT
GTCGGCATCCAGAAATTGCGTGGCGGAGCGGCAGACGTGAGCCGGCACGGCAGGCGGCCTCCTCCTCCTC
TCACGGCACCGGCAGCTACGGGGGATTCCTTTCCCACCGCTCCTTCGCTTTCCCTTCCTCGCCCGCCGTA
ATAAATAGACACCCCCTCCACACCCTCTTTCCCCAACCTCGTGTTGTTCGGAGCGCACACACACACAACC
AGAACTCCCCCAAATCCACCCGTCGGCACCTCCGCTTCAAGGTACGCCGCTCGTCCTCCCCCCCCCCCCC
TCTCTACCTTCTCAAGATCGGCGTTCCGGTCCATGGTTAGGGCCCGGTAGTTCTACTTCTGTTCATGTTT
GTGTTAGATCCGTGTTTGTGTTAGATCCGTGCTACTAGCGTTCGTACACGGATGCGACCTGTACGTCAGA
CACGTTCTGATTGCTAACTTGCCAGTGTTTCTCTTTGGGGAATCCTGGGATGGCTCTAGCCGTTCCGCAG
ACGGGATCGATTTCATGATTTTTTTTGTTTCGTTGCATAGGGTTTGGTTTGCCCTTTTCCTTTATTTCAA
TATATGCCGTGCACTTGTTTGTCGGGTCATCTTTTCATGCTTTTTTTTGTCTTGGTTGTGATGATGTGGT
CTGGTTGGGCGGTCGTTCAAGATCGGAGTAGAATTAATTCTGTTTCAAACTACCTGGTGGATTTATTAAT
TTTGGATCTGTATGTGTGTGCCATACATATTCATAGTTACGAATTGAAGATGATGGATGGAAATATCGAT
CTAGGATAGGTATACATGTTGATGCGGGTTTTACTGATGCATATACAGAGATGCTTTTTGTTCGCTTGGT
TGTGATGATGTGGTGTGGTTGGGCGGTCGTTCATTCGTTCAAGATCGGAGTAGAATACTGTTTCAAACTA
CCTGGTGTATTTATTAATTTTGGAACTGTATGTGTGTGTCATACATCTTCATAGTTACGAGTTTAAGATG
GATGGAAATATCGATCTAGGATAGGTATACATGTTGATGTGGGTTTTACTGATGCATATACATGATGGCA
TATGCAGCATCTATTCATATGCTCTAACCTTGAGTACCTATCTATTATAATAAACAAGTATGTTTTATAA
TTATTTTGATCTTGATATACTTGGATGATGGCATATGCAGCAGCTATATGTGGATTTTTTTAGCCCTGCC
TTCATACGCTATTTATTTGCTTGGTACTGTTTCTTTTGTCGATGCTCACCCTGTTGTTTGGTGTTACTTC
TGCAGCCTGCAGGATGGCTCCTAAGAAGAAGCGGAAGGTTGGTATTCACGGGGTGCCTGCGGCTTCAAAG
CTCGAGAAATTCACCAACTGTTATTCGTTGAGCAAAACACTGCGGTTTAAAGCGATTCCAGTCGGCAAGA
CTCAAGAGAATATAGACAATAAGCGGCTGTTGGTGGAAGATGAAAAGCGCGCGGAAGACTACAAAGGGGT
GAAGAAGTTGTTGGACAGATACTACCTCTCTTTTATCAATGATGTCTTGCACTCAATCAAATTGAAGAAT
CTGAACAACTACATCTCCCTCTTCAGAAAGAAAACAAGGACAGAAAAGGAGAATAAGGAACTTGAAAATT
TGGAGATCAATCTGAGGAAAGAGATCGCGAAAGCCTTTAAAGGCAACGAAGGATACAAAAGTCTGTTCAA
GAAGGATATAATTGAGACAATTTTGCCAGAGTTCCTCGATGACAAGGACGAGATTGCGCTGGTCAATTCG
TTCAACGGATTCACAACAGCATTCACAGGCTTCTTTGATAATCGGGAAAATATGTTCTCTGAGGAGGCAA
AGTCCACTTCTATTGCGTTCAGGTGTATCAATGAGAATCTCACTAGGTACATTTCCAACATGGATATCTT
TGAGAAGGTTGACGCAATTTTTGACAAGCACGAAGTTCAGGAGATTAAGGAGAAGATCCTCAATTCCGAT
TATGACGTTGAGGACTTCTTCGAAGGTGAGTTTTTTAATTTCGTGCTCACTCAAGAGGGTATCGACGTGT
ATAATGCGATCATCGGTGGGTTCGTGACTGAGTCCGGTGAAAAGATTAAGGGATTGAACGAGTATATCAA
CCTTTACAACCAAAAGACGAAACAGAAGCTGCCAAAGTTCAAGCCTCTTTACAAACAGGTTCTTTCAGAC
CGCGAGTCACTCTCGTTCTATGGGGAGGGCTACACTTCGGATGAGGAAGTCCTGGAGGTGTTCAGGAATA
CTCTCAATAAGAATTCGGAGATTTTCTCTTCTATAAAAAAACTGGAAAAGTTGTTTAAGAATTTTGACGA
ATACTCTAGCGCCGGCATATTTGTGAAAAACGGCCCGGCCATATCAACGATAAGTAAAGATATCTTCGGC
GAATGGAACGTGATCAGAGACAAATGGAACGCGGAGTATGACGATATTCACCTGAAGAAGAAGGCTGTCG
TAACGGAGAAGTACGAGGATGATCGCAGGAAAAGCTTCAAAAAGATCGGAAGTTTCAGCCTGGAACAGTT
GCAGGAGTATGCTGACGCCGATCTTAGCGTCGTCGAGAAGTTGAAGGAGATAATCATCCAAAAGGTCGAT
GAGATATATAAAGTCTATGGATCAAGTGAAAAACTGTTCGACGCCGACTTCGTTTTGGAGAAGTCCCTGA
AGAAGAACGACGCTGTTGTTGCCATTATGAAGGATCTGCTCGACAGCGTGAAGAGTTTCGAGAACTATAT
TAAGGCTTTTTTCGGGGAGGGGAAGGAGACTAACAGAGATGAGTCCTTCTACGGAGACTTCGTCCTCGCG
TACGATATACTCCTTAAGGTAGACCACATCTACGACGCAATCAGAAATTACGTGACACAAAAGCCGTACA
GCAAGGACAAGTTCAAACTCTACTTCCAGAACCCCCAGTTCATGGGCGGCTGGGACAAGGACAAGGAAAC
GGATTACAGGGCTACGATCCTGAGGTATGGTTCAAAATACTACTTGGCGATTATGGACAAGAAGTACGCC
AAGTGTCTCCAGAAGATTGACAAAGACGATGTCAATGGCAATTATGAGAAGATCAACTACAAGCTGCTTC
CGGGTCCGAACAAGATGCTCCCAAAGGTTTTCTTCAGCAAGAAATGGATGGCCTACTATAACCCAAGCGA
GGACATCCAGAAGATTTATAAGAACGGTACGTTCAAGAAGGGCGACATGTTCAATCTTAACGACTGTCAC
AAGCTGATCGACTTCTTCAAAGACTCAATTAGCCGGTACCCAAAGTGGTCTAACGCCTATGACTTCAACT
TTTCGGAAACCGAGAAGTACAAGGATATAGCCGGATTTTATAGAGAGGTGGAAGAGCAGGGCTACAAGGT
GTCATTCGAGTCCGCCAGCAAGAAGGAAGTGGACAAGCTCGTGGAAGAGGGTAAGCTCTACATGTTCCAG
ATTTATAATAAAGACTTTAGCGATAAGAGCCACGGGACACCTAATCTCCACACAATGTATTTCAAGCTGC
TCTTCGACGAGAATAACCACGGCCAAATCAGGTTGTCAGGAGGGGCTGAACTCTTCATGCGGCGCGCATC
CCTGAAGAAGGAGGAGCTTGTAGTCCACCCTGCGAATAGTCCAATTGCGAATAAGAACCCGGACAATCCT
AAAAAGACTACAACATTGAGCTACGACGTGTACAAGGATAAGAGGTTTTCCGAGGATCAGTACGAGCTCC
ACATCCCGATTGCGATCAACAAGTGCCCAAAGAATATTTTCAAGATAAACACAGAGGTGCGTGTACTCCT
GAAGCATGACGACAATCCTTACGTCATTGGGATTGATCGGGGCGAGAGGAACCTCCTCTATATTGTGGTG
GTGGACGGGAAGGGGAACATAGTCGAACAGTACTCCCTTAACGAAATAATTAACAATTTCAACGGCATCC
GTATCAAGACCGACTACCATTCGTTGCTGGACAAGAAGGAGAAGGAGAGATTTGAGGCGCGGCAAAATTG
GACAAGTATCGAGAACATCAAGGAACTCAAAGCAGGTTATATCTCTCAAGTTGTGCATAAGATATGCGAG
CTGGTTGAGAAGTATGACGCAGTGATCGCTCTTGAGGACCTCAACTCGGGCTTTAAGAATAGCCGCGTTA
AAGTGGAGAAGCAGGTCTATCAAAAGTTCGAGAAGATGCTTATAGATAAGCTCAACTACATGGTCGATAA
GAAATCGAACCCATGTGCCACCGGCGGCGCACTCAAAGGTTACCAAATAACAAACAAATTCGAGTCCTTC
AAATCGATGAGTACTCAGAATGGGTTCATATTTTATATACCGGCGTGGCTTACGTCTAAGATCGACCCGT
CAACTGGTTTTGTCAACCTGTTGAAGACGAAATACACGTCCATTGCCGATTCGAAAAAGTTCATATCTAG
TTTTGATCGTATTATGTACGTCCCAGAGGAAGATCTTTTCGAGTTTGCTCTCGACTACAAAAACTTTTCG
CGGACCGATGCGGATTACATTAAAAAATGGAAACTCTATTCGTACGGCAACAGAATCAGGATTTTTCGCA
ACCCTAAGAAGAATAACGTCTTTGATTGGGAGGAAGTTTGCTTGACTAGCGCGTACAAGGTCAATATGCT
GTCAAAGGCAAATTTCTACTAAGTGTAGATAGAGACCGGGGTCTCCAATTTCTACTAAGTGTAGATTTTC
TTTTCTTTTCCTTTTCGTTGCTTGTTTTCCCCTTCTGATGTTGTGTGTTGAGTTTATTGTTTGGTTTGCT
GGTAGATCCAGTATTTGGATCATTTTTCCTTTTTTTTTTCTTTCATTGCTTCTGCGGAGGGATGAGTTTG
TGCATGAATCTTTTGTTGGTTGGATTCGCTTAGTTTTCACACTAGTCCTTTGATTCAGCGCAAATCTTTG
TTAATTGGCTCGCTTAATTCTGACATAAAGTGTTCCTTCTTGGTTCTGCTTGCAGGAGCTCTTTAATAAG
TATGGCATTAACTACCAACAGGGTGATATCAGAGCACTGCTTTGCGAACAATCTGACAAGGCTTTCTACT
CATCCTTCATGGCTTTGATGAGCCTGATGCTCCAGATGAGAAATTCAATTACAGGCAGAACCGACGTGGA
TTTCTTGATCTCCCCGGTTAAAAATTCTGATGGCATCTTTTACGATAGCAGGAACTATGAAGCGCAAGAG
AATGCGATTCTGCCAAAAAATGCAGACGCCAACGGTGCCTATAACATCGCCAGGAAAGTCCTGTGGGCGA
TCGGCCAGTTCAAAAAGGCCGAAGACGAAAAATTGGACAAGGTCAAAATCGCTATCAGCAACAAAGAGTG
GCTGGAGTATGCTCAGACATCCGTAAAGCATAAGCGTCCTGCTGCCACCAAAAAGGCCGGACAGGCTAAG
AAAAAGAAGTGATCTAGAATATGAAGATGAAGATGAAATATTTGGTGTGTCAAATAAAAAGCTTGTGTGC
TTAAGTTTGTGTTTTTTTCTTGGCTTGTTGTGTTATGAATTTGTGGCTTTTTCTAATATTAAATGAATGT
AAGATCACATTATAATGAATAAACAAATGTTTCTATAATCCATTGTGAATGTTTTGTTGGATCTCTTCTG
CAGCATATAACTACTGTATGTGCTATGGTATGGACTATGGAATATGATTAAAGATAAGGAGCTCAAACTA
TCAGTGTTTGACAGGATATATTGGCGGGTAAACCTAAGAGAAAAGAGCGTTTATTAGAATAATCGGATAT
TTAAAAGGGCGTGAAAAGGTTTATCCGTTCGTCCATTTGTATGTGCATGCCAACCACAGGGTTCCCCTCG
GGATCAAAGTACTTTGATCCAACCCCTCCGCTGCTATAGTGCAGTCGGCTTCTGACGTTCAGTGCAGCCG
TCTTCTGAAAACGACATGTCGCACAAGTCCTAAGTTACGCGACAGGCTGCCGCCCTGCCCTTTTCCTGGC
GTTTTCTTGTCGCGTGTTTTAGTCGCATAAAGTAGAATACTTGCGACTAGAACCGGAGACATTACGCCAT
GAACAAGAGCGCCGCCGCTGGCCTGCTGGGCTATGCCCGCGTCAGCACCGACGACCAGGACTTGACCAAC
CAACGGGCCGAACTGCACGCGGCCGGCTGCACCAAGCTGTTTTCCGAGAAGATCACCGGCACCAGGCGCG
ACCGCCCGGAGCTGGCCAGGATGCTTGACCACCTACGCCCTGGCGACGTTGTGACAGTGACCAGGCTAGA
CCGCCTGGCCCGCAGCACCCGCGACCTACTGGACATTGCCGAGCGCATCCAGGAGGCCGGCGCGGGCCTG
CGTAGCCTGGCAGAGCCGTGGGCCGACACCACCACGCCGGCCGGCCGCATGGTGTTGACCGTGTTCGCCG
GCATTGCCGAGTTCGAGCGTTCCCTAATCATCGACCGCACCCGGAGCGGGCGCGAGGCCGCCAAGGCCCG
AGGCGTGAAGTTTGGCCCCCGCCCTACCCTCACCCCGGCACAGATCGCGCACGCCCGCGAGCTGATCGAC
CAGGAAGGCCGCACCGTGAAAGAGGCGGCTGCACTGCTTGGCGTGCATCGCTCGACCCTGTACCGCGCAC
TTGAGCGCAGCGAGGAAGTGACGCCCACCGAGGCCAGGCGGCGCGGTGCCTTCCGTGAGGACGCATTGAC
CGAGGCCGACGCCCTGGCGGCCGCCGAGAATGAACGCCAAGAGGAACAAGCATGAAACCGCACCAGGACG
GCCAGGACGAACCGTTTTTCATTACCGAAGAGATCGAGGCGGAGATGATCGCGGCCGGGTACGTGTTCGA
GCCGCCCGCGCACGGCTCAACCGTGCGGCTGCATGAAATCCTGGCCGGTTTGTCTGATGCCAAGCTGGCG
GCCTGGCCGGCCAGCTTGGCCGCTGAAGAAACCGAGCGCCGCCGTCTAAAAAGGTGATGTGTATTTGAGT
AAAACAGCTTGCGTCATGCGGTCGCTGCGTATATGATGCGATGAGTAAATAAACAAATACGCAAGGGGAA
CGCATGAAGGTTATCGCTGTACTTAACCAGAAAGGCGGGTCAGGCAAGACGACCATCGCAACCCATCTAG
CCCGCGCCCTGCAACTCGCCGGGGCCGATGTTCTGTTAGTCGATTCCGATCCCCAGGGCAGTGCCCGCGA
TTGGGCGGCCGTGCGGGAAGATCAACCGCTAACCGTTGTCGGCATCGACCGCCCGACGATTGACCGCGAC
GTGAAGGCCATCGGCCGGCGCGACTTCGTAGTGATCGACGGAGCGCCCCAGGCGGCGGACTTGGCTGTGT
CCGCGATCAAGGCAGCCGACTTCGTGCTGATTCCGGTGCAGCCAAGCCCTTACGACATATGGGCCACCGC
CGACCTGGTGGAGCTGGTTAAGCAGCGCATTGAGGTCACGGATGGAAGGCTACAAGCGGCCTTTGTCGTG
TCGCGGGCGATCAAAGGCACGCGCATCGGCGGTGAGGTTGCCGAGGCGCTGGCCGGGTACGAGCTGCCCA
TTCTTGAGTCCCGTATCACGCAGCGCGTGAGCTACCCAGGCACTGCCGCCGCCGGCACAACCGTTCTTGA
ATCAGAACCCGAGGGCGACGCTGCCCGCGAGGTCCAGGCGCTGGCCGCTGAAATTAAATCAAAACTCATT
TGAGTTAATGAGGTAAAGAGAAAATGAGCAAAAGCACAAACACGCTAAGTGCCGGCCGTCCGAGCGCACG
CAGCAGCAAGGCTGCAACGTTGGCCAGCCTGGCAGACACGCCAGCCATGAAGCGGGTCAACTTTCAGTTG
CCGGCGGAGGATCACACCAAGCTGAAGATGTACGCGGTACGCCAAGGCAAGACCATTACCGAGCTGCTAT
CTGAATACATCGCGCAGCTACCAGAGTAAATGAGCAAATGAATAAATGAGTAGATGAATTTTAGCGGCTA
AAGGAGGCGGCATGGAAAATCAAGAACAACCAGGCACCGACGCCGTGGAATGCCCCATGTGTGGAGGAAC
GGGCGGTTGGCCAGGCGTAAGCGGCTGGGTTGCCTGCCGGCCCTGCAATGGCACTGGAACCCCCAAGCCC
GAGGAATCGGCGTGAGCGGTCGCAAACCATCCGGCCCGGTACAAATCGGCGCGGCGCTGGGTGATGACCT
GGTGGAGAAGTTGAAGGCCGCGCAGGCCGCCCAGCGGCAACGCATCGAGGCAGAAGCACGCCCCGGTGAA
TCGTGGCAAGCGGCCGCTGATCGAATCCGCAAAGAATCCCGGCAACCGCCGGCAGCCGGTGCGCCGTCGA
TTAGGAAGCCGCCCAAGGGCGACGAGCAACCAGATTTTTTCGTTCCGATGCTCTATGACGTGGGCACCCG
CGATAGTCGCAGCATCATGGACGTGGCCGTTTTCCGTCTGTCGAAGCGTGACCGACGAGCTGGCGAGGTG
ATCCGCTACGAGCTTCCAGACGGGCACGTAGAGGTTTCCGCAGGGCCGGCCGGCATGGCCAGTGTGTGGG
ATTACGACCTGGTACTGATGGCGGTTTCCCATCTAACCGAATCCATGAACCGATACCGGGAAGGGAAGGG
AGACAAGCCCGGCCGCGTGTTCCGTCCACACGTTGCGGACGTACTCAAGTTCTGCCGGCGAGCCGATGGC
GGAAAGCAGAAAGACGACCTGGTAGAAACCTGCATTCGGTTAAACACCACGCACGTTGCCATGCAGCGTA
CGAAGAAGGCCAAGAACGGCCGCCTGGTGACGGTATCCGAGGGTGAAGCCTTGATTAGCCGCTACAAGAT
CGTAAAGAGCGAAACCGGGCGGCCGGAGTACATCGAGATCGAGCTAGCTGATTGGATGTACCGCGAGATC
ACAGAAGGCAAGAACCCGGACGTGCTGACGGTTCACCCCGATTACTTTTTGATCGATCCCGGCATCGGCC
GTTTTCTCTACCGCCTGGCACGCCGCGCCGCAGGCAAGGCAGAAGCCAGATGGTTGTTCAAGACGATCTA
CGAACGCAGTGGCAGCGCCGGAGAGTTCAAGAAGTTCTGTTTCACCGTGCGCAAGCTGATCGGGTCAAAT
GACCTGCCGGAGTACGATTTGAAGGAGGAGGCGGGGCAGGCTGGCCCGATCCTAGTCATGCGCTACCGCA
ACCTGATCGAGGGCGAAGCATCCGCCGGTTCCTAATGTACGGAGCAGATGCTAGGGCAAATTGCCCTAGC
AGGGGAAAAAGGTCGAAAAGGCCTCTTTCCTGTGGATAGCACGTACATTGGGAACCCAAAGCCGTACATT
GGGAACCGGAACCCGTACATTGGGAACCCAAAGCCGTACATTGGGAACCGGTCACACATGTAAGTGACTG
ATATAAAAGAGAAAAAAGGCGATTTTTCCGCCTAAAACTCTTTAAAACTTATTAAAACTCTTAAAACCCG
CCTGGCCTGTGCATAACTGTCTGGCCAGCGCACAGCCGAAGAGCTGCAAAAAGCGCCTACCCTTCGGTCG
CTGCGCTCCCTACGCCCCGCCGCTTCGCGTCGGCCTATCGCGGCCGCTGGCCGCTCAAAAATGGCTGGCC
TACGGCCAGGCAATCTACCAGGGCGCGGACAAGCCGCGCCGTCGCCACTCGACCGCCGGCGCCCACATCA
AGGCACCCTGCCTCGCGCGTTTCGGTGATGACGGTGAAAACCTCTGACACATGCAGCTCCCGGAAACGGT
CACAGCTTGTCTGTAAGCGGATGCCGGGAGCAGACAAGCGCGTCAGCGGGTGTTGGCGGGTGTCGGGGCG
CAGCCATGACCCAGTCACGTAGCGATAGCGGAGTGTATACTGGCTTAACTATGCGGCATCAGAGCAGATT
GTACTGAGAGTGCACCATATGCGGTGTGAAATACCGCACAGATGCGTAAGGAGAAAATACCGCATCAGGC
GCTCTTCCGCTTCCTCGCTCACTGACTCGCTGCGCTCGGTCGTTCGGCTGCGGCGAGCGGTATCAGCTCA
CTCAAAGGCGGTAATACGGTTATCCACAGAATCAGGGGATAACGCAGGAAAGAACATGTGAGCAAAAGGC
CAGCAAAAGGCCAGGAACCGTAAAAAGGCCGCGTTGCTGGCGTTTTTCCATAGGCTCCGCCCCCCTGACG
AGCATCACAAAAATCGACGCTCAAGTCAGAGGTGGCGAAACCCGACAGGACTATAAAGATACCAGGCGTT
TCCCCCTGGAAGCTCCCTCGTGCGCTCTCCTGTTCCGACCCTGCCGCTTACCGGATACCTGTCCGCCTTT
CTCCCTTCGGGAAGCGTGGCGCTTTCTCATAGCTCACGCTGTAGGTATCTCAGTTCGGTGTAGGTCGTTC
GCTCCAAGCTGGGCTGTGTGCACGAACCCCCCGTTCAGCCCGACCGCTGCGCCTTATCCGGTAACTATCG
TCTTGAGTCCAACCCGGTAAGACACGACTTATCGCCACTGGCAGCAGCCACTGGTAACAGGATTAGCAGA
GCGAGGTATGTAGGCGGTGCTACAGAGTTCTTGAAGTGGTGGCCTAACTACGGCTACACTAGAAGGACAG
TATTTGGTATCTGCGCTCTGCTGAAGCCAGTTACCTTCGGAAAAAGAGTTGGTAGCTCTTGATCCGGCAA
ACAAACCACCGCTGGTAGCGGTGGTTTTTTTGTTTGCAAGCAGCAGATTACGCGCAGAAAAAAAGGATCT
CAAGAAGATCCTTTGATCTTTTCTACGGGGTCTGACGCTCAGTGGAACGAAAACTCACGTTAAGGGATTT
TGGTCATGCATTCTAGGTACTAAAACAATTCATCCAGTAAAATATAATATTTTATTTTCTCCCAATCAGG
CTTGATCCCCAGTAAGTCAAAAAATAGCTCGACATACTGTTCTTCCCCGATATCCTCCCTGATCGACCGG
ACGCAGAAGGCAATGTCATACCACTTGTCCGCCCTGCCGCTTCTCCCAAGATCAATAAAGCCACTTACTT
TGCCATCTTTCACAAAGATGTTGCTGTCTCCCAGGTCGCCGTGGGAAAAGACAAGTTCCTCTTCGGGCTT
TTCCGTCTTTAAAAAATCATACAGCTCGCGCGGATCTTTAAATGGAGTGTCTTCTTCCCAGTTTTCGCAA
TCCACATCGGCCAGATCGTTATTCAGTAAGTAATCCAATTCGGCTAAGCGGCTGTCTAAGCTATTCGTAT
AGGGACAATCCGATATGTCGATGGAGTGAAAGAGCCTGATGCACTCCGCATACAGCTCGATAATCTTTTC
AGGGCTTTGTTCATCTTCATACTCTTCCGAGCAAAGGACGCCATCGGCCTCACTCATGAGCAGATTGCTC
CAGCCATCATGCCGTTCAAAGTGCAGGACCTTTGGAACAGGCAGCTTTCCTTCCAGCCATAGCATCATGT
CCTTTTCCCGTTCCACATCATAGGTGGTCCCTTTATACCGGCTGTCCGTCATTTTTAAATATAGGTTTTC
ATTTTCTCCCACCAGCTTATATACCTTAGCAGGAGACATTCCTTCCGTATCTTTTACGCAGCGGTATTTT
TCGATCAGTTTTTTCAATTCCGGTGATATTCTCATTTTAGCCATTTATTATTTCCTTCCTCTTTTCTACA
GTATTTAAAGATACCCCAAGAAGCTAATTATAACAAGACGAACTCCAATTCACTGTTCCTTGCATTCTAA
AACCTTAAATACCAGAAAACAGCTTTTTCAAAGTTGTTTTCAAAGTTGGCGTATAACATAGTATCGACGG
AGCCGATTTTGAAACCGCGGTGATCACAGGCAGCAACGCTCTGTCATCGTTACAATCAACATGCTACCCT
CCGCGAGATCATCCGTGTTTCAAACCCGGCAGCTTAGTTGCCGTTCTTCCGAATAGCATCGGTAACATGA
GCAAAGTCTGCCGCCTTACAACGGCTCTCCCGCTGACGCCGTCCCGGACTGATGGGCTGCCTGTATCGAG
TGGTGATTTTGTGCCGAGCTGCCGGTCGGGGAGCTGTTGGCTGGCTGGTGGCAGGATATATTGTGGTGTA
AACAAATTGACGCTTAGACAACTTAATAACACATTGCGGACGTTTTTAATGTACTGAATTAACGCCGAAT
TAATTCGGGGGATCTGGATTTTAGTACTGGATTTTGGTTTTAGGAATTAGAAATTTTATTGATAGAAGTA
TTTTACAAATACAAATACATACTAAGGGTTTCTTATATGCTCAACACATGAGCGAAACCCTATAGGAACC
CTAATTCCCTTATCTGGGAACTACTCACACATTATTATGGAGAAAATAGAGCTTGTCGATCGTTAATTAA
TCACCTCCAAGATCCCGGACGAGTGCTGGGGCGTCGGTTTCCACTATCGGCGAGTACTTCTACACAGCCA
TCGGTCCAGACGGCCGCGCTTCTGCGGGCGATTTGTGTACGCCCGACAGTCCCGGCTCCGGATCGGACGA
TTGCGTCGCATCGACCCTGCGCCCAAGCTGCATCATCGAAATTGCCGTCAACCAAGCTCTGATAGAGTTG
GTCAAGACCAATGCGGAGCATATACGCCCGGAGCCGCGGCGATCCTGCAAGCTCCGGATGCCTCCGCTCG
AAGTAGCGCGTCTGCTGCTCCATACAAGCCAACCACGGCCTCCAGAAGAAGATGTTGGCGACCTCGTATT
GGGAATCCCCGAACATCGCCTCGCTCCAGTCAATGACCGCTGTTATGCGGCCATTGTCCGTCAGGACATT
GTTGGAGCCGAAATCCGCGTGCACGAGGTGCCGGACTTCGGGGCAGTCCTCGGCCCAAAGCATCAGCTCA
TCGAGAGCCTGCGCGACGGACGCACTGACGGTGTCGTCCATCACAGTTTGCCAGTGATACACATGGGGAT
CAGCAATCGCGCATATGAAATCACGCCATGTAGTGTATTGACCGATTCCTTGCGGTCCGAATGGGCCGAA
CCCGCTCGTCTGGCTAAGATCGGCCGCAGCGATCGCATCCATGGCCTCCGCGACCGGCTGCAGAACAGCG
GGCAGTTCGGTTTCAGGCAGGTCTTGCAACGTGACACCCTGTGCACGGCGGGAGATGCAATAGGTCAGGC
TCTCGCTGAATTCCCCAATGTCAAGCACTTCCGGAATCGGGAGCGCGGCCGATGCAAAGTGCCGATAAAC
ATAACGATCTTTGTAGAAACCATCGGCGCAGCTATTTACCCGCAGGACATATCCACGCCCTCCTACATCG
AAGCTGAAAGCACGAGATTCTTCGCCCTCCGAGAGCTGCATCAGGTCGGACACGCTGTCGAACTTTTCGA
TCAGAAACTTCTCGACAGACGTCGCGGTGAGTTCAGGCTTTTTCATCCTAGGAGAGATAGATTTGTAGAG
AGAGACTGGTGATTTCAGCGTGTCCTCTCCAAATGAAATGAACTTCCTTATATAGAGGAAGGGTCTTGCG
AAGGATAGTGGGATTGTGCGTCATCCCTTACGTCAGTGGAGATATCACATCAATCCACTTGCTTTGAAGA
CGTGGTTGGAACGTCTTCTTTTTCCACGATGCTCCTCGTGGGTGGGGGTCCATCTTTGGGACCACTGTCG
GCAGAGGCATCTTGAACGATAGCCTTTCCTTTATCGCAATGATGGCATTTGTAGGTGCCACCTTCCTTTT
CTACTGTCCTTTTGATGAAGTGACAGATAGCTGGGCAATGGAATCCGAGGAGGTTTCCCGATATTACCCT
TTGTTGAAAAGTCTCAATAGCCCTTTGGTCTTCTGAGACTGTATCTTTGATATTCTTGGAGTAGACGAGA
GTGTCGTGCTCCACCATGTTCACATCAATCCACTTGCTTTGAAGACGTGGTTGGAACGTCTTCTTTTTCC
ACGATGCTCCTCGTGGGTGGGGGTCCATCTTTGGGACCACTGTCGGCAGAGGCATCTTGAACGATAGCCT
TTCCTTTATCGCAATGATGGCATTTGTAGGTGCCACCTTCCTTTTCTACTGTCCTTTTGATGAAGTGACA
GATAGCTGGGCAATGGAATCCGAGGAGGTTTCCCGATATTACCCTTTGTTGAAAAGTCTCAATAGCCCTT
TGGTCTTCTGAGACTGTATCTTTGATATTCTTGGAGTAGACGAGAGTGTCGTGCTCCACCATG
